Addgene plasmid #65056: Mouse GFP-PRMT7 Wild Type
Purpose: Expresses wild type mouse GFP-PRMT7
Depositing lab: Steven Clarke. Depositing organization: University of California, Los Angeles (UCLA). Publication: Mammalian protein arginine methyltransferase 7 (PRMT7) specifically targets RXR sites in lysine- and arginine-rich regions. Feng Y, Maity R, Whitelegge JP, Hadjikyriacou A, Li Z, Zurita-Lopez C, Al-Hadid Q, Clark AT, Bedford MT, Masson JY, Clarke SG. J Biol Chem. 2013 Dec 27;288(52):37010-25. doi: 10.1074/jbc.M113.525345. Epub 2013 Nov 18. PubMed 24247247.
Backbone
  Vector backbone: pEGFP-C1
  Backbone manufacturer: Clontech
  Backbone size w/o insert (bp): 4700
  Total vector size (bp): 6779
  Vector type: Mammalian Expression ; Bacterial Propagation
  Selectable markers: Neomycin (select with G418)
Growth in bacteria
  Bacterial resistance: Kanamycin, 50 μg/mL
  Growth temperature: 37°C
  Growth strain: XL10 Gold
  Copy number: Unknown
Gene/Insert
  Gene/Insert name: PRMT7 (alt name: Protein Arginine Methyltransferase 7)
  Species: M. musculus (mouse)
  Insert size (bp): 2079
  GenBank ID: NM_145404.1
  Entrez Gene: Prmt7 (a.k.a. 4933402B05Rik, BC006705)
  Promoter: CMV
  Tag / fusion protein: GFP (N terminal on backbone)
  Cloning method: Restriction Enzyme; 5′ cloning site BglII (unknown if destroyed); 3′ cloning site EcoRI (unknown if destroyed)
  Sequencing primers: 5′ EGFP-C; 3′ SV40pA-R
Resource information
  A portion of this plasmid was derived from a plasmid made by: Mark Bedford, UT Texas MD Anderson
Terms and licenses: Academic/Nonprofit Terms; Industry Terms: Not Available to Industry
Depositor comments: Addgene sequencing results found an F4S amino acid change in the PRMT7 translation relative to genbank ID NM_145404.1.
How to cite: Mouse GFP-PRMT7 Wild Type was a gift from Steven Clarke (Addgene plasmid # 65056 ; http://n2t.net/addgene:65056 ; RRID:Addgene_65056)
