[The description below was written by a language model from this plasmid's Addgene catalogue record.]
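Description:
Mouse GFP-PRMT7 Wild Type is a mammalian expression plasmid built on the Clontech pEGFP-C1 backbone (about 4.7 kb), carrying the wild-type mouse Prmt7 coding sequence (about 2.1 kb) for a total size of roughly 6.8 kb. It is propagated in E. coli under kanamycin selection, and the same backbone provides neomycin resistance, so that transfected mammalian cells can be selected with G418. The record lists copy number as unknown, and no feature table is provided, so the origin of replication and other backbone elements are not itemised here.

The insert encodes protein arginine methyltransferase 7 and was placed by restriction cloning between the BglII and EcoRI sites of the multiple cloning site, downstream of and in frame with the backbone's GFP. Transcription is driven by the CMV promoter, a strong constitutive promoter in most mammalian cell lines, yielding a fusion protein with GFP at the N terminus of PRMT7. The use of an SV40 polyA reverse primer for sequencing is consistent with an SV40 polyadenylation signal downstream of the insert. The fluorescent tag allows the enzyme to be visualised in cells and can also serve as a handle for detecting or isolating the fusion protein.

The stated purpose is simply expression of wild-type mouse GFP-PRMT7, and the associated work concerns the substrate specificity of mammalian PRMT7. Repository sequencing found an F4S amino acid change in the PRMT7 translation relative to the reference mouse transcript, despite the wild-type designation. Part of the plasmid was derived from a construct made in another laboratory.
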