>Addgene plasmid #65056 | Mouse GFP-PRMT7 Wild Type | addgene partial sequence | sequence record 113006 | CMV-F 5'-CGCAAATGGGCGGTAGGCGTG-3'
ACCGTCAGATCCGCTAGCGCTACCGGTCGCCACCATGGTGAGCAAGGGCGAGGAGCTGTTCACCGGGGTG
GTGCCCATCCTGGTCGAGCTGGACGGCGACGTAAACGGCCACAAGTTCAGCGTGTCCGGCGAGGGCGAGG
GCGATGCCACCTACGGCAAGCTGACCCTGAAGTTCATCTGCACCACCGGCAAGCTGCCCGTGCCCTGGCC
CACCCTCGTGACCACCCTGACCTACGGCGTGCAGTGCTTCAGCCGCTACCCCGACCACATGAAGCAGCAC
GACTTCTTCAAGTCCGCCATGCCCGAAGGCTACGTCCAGGAGCGCACCATCTTCTTCAAGGACGACGGCA
ACTACAAGACCCGCGCCGAGGTGAAGTTCGAGGGCGACACCCTGGTGAACCGCATCGAGCTGAAGGGCAT
CGACTTCAAGGAGGACGGCAACATCCTGGGGCACAAGCTGGAGTACAACTACAACAGCCACAACGTCTAT
ATCATGGCCGACAAGCAGAAGAACGGCATCAAGGTGAACTTCAAGATCCGCCACAACATCGAGGACGGCA
GCGTGCAGCTCGCCGACCACTACCAGCAGAACACCCCCATCGGCGACGGCCCCGTGCTGCTGCCCGACAA
CCACTACCTGAGCACCCAGTCCGCCCTGAGCAAAGACCCCAACGAGAAGCGCGATCACATGGTCCTGCTG
GAGTTCGTGACCGCCGCCGGGATCACTCTCGGCATGGACGAGCTGTACAAGTCCGGACTCAGATCTATGA
AGGTCTCTTGTGGCCGTGCCAATCCTACCACGGGATCCCTGGAGTGGCTGGAGGAGGATGAACACTATGA
TTACCACCAGGAGATTGCCAGGTCATCCTATGCCGACATGCTACATGACAAAGACAGAAATATAA
