>Addgene plasmid #65056 | Mouse GFP-PRMT7 Wild Type | addgene partial sequence | sequence record 113800 | EGFP-N 5'-CGTCGCCGTCCAGCTCGACCAG-3'
GCTCACCATGGTGGCGACCGGTAGCGCTAGCGGATCTGACGGTTCACTAAACCAGCTCTGCTTATATAGA
CCTCCCACCGTACACGCCTACCGCCCATTTGCGTCAATGGGGCGGAGTTGTTACGACATTTTGGAAAGTC
CCGTTGATTTTGGTGCCAAAACAAACTCCCATTGACGTCAATGGGGTGGAGACTTGGAAATCCCCGTGAG
TCAAACCGCTATCCACGCCCATTGATGTACTGCCAAAACCGCATCACCATGGTAATAGCGATGACTAATA
CGTAGATGTACTGCCAAGTAGGAAAGTCCCATAAGGTCATGTACTGGGCATAATGCCAGGCGGGCCATTT
ACCGTCATTGACGTCAATAGGGGGCGTACTTGGCATATGATACACTTGATGTACTGCCAAGTGGGCAGTT
TACCGTAAATACTCCACCCATTGACGTCAATGGAAAGTCCCTATTGGCGTTACTATGGGAACATACGTCA
TTATTGACGTCAATGGGCGGGGGTCGTTGGGCGGTCAGCCAGGCGGGCCATTTACCGTAAGTTATGTAAC
GCGGAACTCCATATATGGGCTATGAACTAATGACCCCGTAATTGATTACTATTAATAACTAATGCATGGC
GGTAATACGGTTATCCACAGAATCAGGGGATAACGCAGGAAAGAACATGTGAGCAAAAGGCCAGCAAAAG
GCCAGGAACCGTAAAAAGGCCGCGTTGCTGGCGTTTTTCCATAGGCTCCGCCCCCCTGACGAGCATCACA
AAAATCGACGCTCAAGTCAGAGGTGGCGAAACCCGACAGGACTATAAAGATACCAGGCGTT
