>Addgene plasmid #65056 | Mouse GFP-PRMT7 Wild Type | addgene partial sequence | sequence record 115368 | SV40pA-R 5'-GAAATTTGTGATGCTATTGC-3'
ACAACAATTGCATTCATTTTATGTTTCAGGTTCAGGGGGAGGTGTGGGAGGTTTTTTAAAGCAAGTAAAA
CCTCTACAAATGTGGTATGGCTGATTATGATCAGTTATCTAGATCCGGTGGATCCCGGGCCCGCGGTACC
GTCGACTGCAGAATTCTCAGCTCAAGGTGTCTGCAAGCCTAAACTCCATGGTGATGTCTCCAGTGAGGGG
GTGAAACTCCACAACATAGCTGACTGACCGAGGGCCATTCAGAGGCACTCTGAGATCCAGCGTGGTGCTG
AGGAAGTACACAGCTTGCTTGCAGTGGGGGTTCCAGCAGCAGTCCCCCTTGTCTTCTGCAGGGTTTATGA
GGCCAGTGCTGATCGTGCTGTCTGGAGTGAGCTGATACTCCATCCACAGGACAGCCCCATGGCTCTTCCC
GGGTCTTGTCAGCTCCATTGTGCCCTTGGATTGCATAGGCTGTTGGGGGATGGGCTGCTGGAAATCAAAA
GTCAGGATCTCTTGAGGCTTGGAGAGGCTTCTGCAGGGGTATTCCCACAGTGGGTGTGGCTCTGCCTCTC
TGCTCTCTCGGAAATCCAGGGAGTGCTTGATCATATCATCCATGATGTGCACATCAAAACCTTCGCAGTC
ACCGCAAGGACTCCGGATCCGCCACAGGTCCCTGAACTCCACAATCACGGCATGCAGTGAGGCAGCCTGA
GGCATCACCACAGCTCCAGGTGCTAGGTGCTGGTCCACAGAGGTACGGACATACCAGAAGTACAGGTTGT
GCCATGGCAGCAGGCTGGTGGTGAA
