>Addgene plasmid #65056 | Mouse GFP-PRMT7 Wild Type | addgene partial sequence | sequence record 117994 | EGFP-C 5'-CATGGTCCTGCTGGAGTTCGTG-3'
AGTCCGGACTCAGATCTATGAAGGTCTCTTGTGGCCGTGCCAATCCTACCACGGGATCCCTGGAGTGGCT
GGAGGAGGATGAACACTATGATTACCACCAGGAGATTGCCAGGTCATCCTATGCCGACATGCTACATGAC
AAAGACAGAAATATAAAATACTACCAGGGTATCCGGGCAGCTGTGAGCAGGGTGAAAGACAGAGGACAGA
AGGCCTTGGTTCTTGACATTGGCACTGGCACAGGCCTCTTGTCAATGATGGCAGTTACTGCAGGGGCTGA
CTTCTGCTATGCTATCGAGGTTTTTAAGCCTATGGCTGAGGCTGCTGTGAAGATTGTGGAGAGGAATGGC
TTCAGTGATAAGATTAAAGTCATTAACAAGCACTCCACTGAGGTGACAGTCGGACCAGATGGTGACTTGC
CGTGTCGTGCTAACATTCTGATCACGGAGCTGTTTGACACAGAGCTGATTGGGGAGGGAGCGCTGCCCTC
TTATGAGCATGCACACAAGCATCTTGTCCAGGAAGACTGCGAGGCAGTGCCACACAGGGCAACTGTCTAT
GCCCAGCTGGTGGAGTCCCGAAGGATGTGGTCCTGGAACAAGCTGTTTCCCGTCCGTGTCCGGACGAGTC
TAGGCGAGCAGGTCATCGTCCCCCCCTCAGAATTGGAGAGGTGTCCTGGTGCGCCTTCAGTCTGTGACAT
TCAGCTGAACCAGGTGTCGCCTGCTGACTTCACTGTCCTCAGTGATGTGCTGCCAATGTTCAGCGTGGAC
TTCAGCAAGCAAGTCAGCAGCTCGGCAGCGTGCCATAGCAGGCAGTT
